Addgene plasmid #173403: RVD-pT10
Purpose: One-step assembly of custom RVD arrays to construct DdCBE, TALE, etc.
Depositing lab: Bin Shen. Depositing organization: Nanjing Medical University. Publication: Precision modeling of mitochondrial diseases in zebrafish via DdCBE-mediated mtDNA base editing. Guo J, Zhang X, Chen X, Sun H, Dai Y, Wang J, Qian X, Tan L, Lou X, Shen B. Cell Discov. 2021 Sep 3;7(1):78. doi: 10.1038/s41421-021-00307-9. PubMed 34480028.
Backbone
  Vector backbone: TetR T vector
  Vector type: Unspecified
Growth in bacteria
  Bacterial resistance: Tetracycline, 10 μg/mL
  Growth temperature: 37°C
  Growth strain: DH5alpha
  Copy number: High Copy
Gene/Insert
  Gene/Insert name: NG monomer RVD at Position10
  Species: Synthetic
  Mutation: no
  Cloning method: Restriction Enzyme; 5′ cloning site Unknown (unknown if destroyed)
Terms and licenses: Academic/Nonprofit Terms; Industry Terms: Not Available to Industry
Depositor comments: RVD is inserted into TA site of TetR T vector
How to cite: RVD-pT10 was a gift from Bin Shen (Addgene plasmid # 173403 ; http://n2t.net/addgene:173403 ; RRID:Addgene_173403)
