[The description below was written by a language model from this plasmid's Addgene catalogue record and pLannotate feature annotations shown in this document.]
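Description:
RVD-pT10 is a small (about 2.5 kb) bacterial module plasmid from a kit for one-step assembly of custom TALE repeat arrays. It carries a single synthetic TALE repeat monomer whose repeat-variable diresidue (RVD) is NG, the RVD that conventionally recognises thymine, formatted for position 10 of an array. According to the depositor, the monomer was inserted at the TA cloning site of a tetracycline-resistant "TetR T vector". The flanking cloning sites are recorded as unknown, and the record does not describe the enzymes or overhangs used to release and order the monomer during assembly.

The annotated features are almost entirely backbone. A high-copy ColE1/pUC-type origin supports propagation in E. coli, and a tetracycline efflux gene (TcR, spanning the sequence origin) driven by its tet promoter provides selection, consistent with the catalogue's tetracycline resistance and high copy number. A T7 promoter is also detected. The short RSF ori and KanR fragments cover only tens of bases, so they are unlikely to be functional and probably reflect vector remnants or partial matches. The RVD monomer itself was not annotated by the automated tool, so its exact location cannot be read from the table. No eukaryotic expression elements are present.

The plasmid is not an expression construct but a building block. It is combined with monomers for other positions and RVD types to build DNA-binding arrays for TALE-based tools, notably DddA-derived cytosine base editors (DdCBEs), which the associated work applied to mitochondrial DNA editing for disease modelling in zebrafish.
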