Features (pLannotate 1.2.2; 6 found; start..end, strand, type, name):
    336..364     -  promoter       tet promoter: E. coli promoter for tetracycline efflux protein gene
    380..419     +  rep_origin     RSF ori (fragment): Plasmids containing the RSF 1030 origin of replication can be propagated in E. coli cells that contain additional plasmids with compatible origins.
    491..1079    -  rep_origin     ori: high-copy-number ColE1/pMB1/pBR322/pUC origin of replication
   1403..1421    +  promoter       T7 promoter: promoter for bacteriophage T7 RNA polymerase
   1424..1498    -  CDS            KanR (fragment): aminoglycoside phosphotransferase; aphA-3; confers resistance to kanamycin
   1596..288     -  CDS            TcR (across the origin): tetracycline efflux protein; tet; confers resistance to tetracycline
>Addgene plasmid #173403 | RVD-pT10 | addgene full sequence | sequence record 361288 | Addgene NGS Result
CAGGACGGGTGTGGTCGCCATGATCGCGTAGTCGATAGTGGCTCCAAGTAGCGAAGCGAGCAGGACTGGG
CGGCGGCCAAAGCGGTCGGACAGTGCTCCGAGAACGGGTGCGCATAGAAATTGCATCAACGCATATAGCG
CTAGCAGCACGCCATAGTGACTGGCGATGCTGTCGGAATGGACGATATCCCGCAAGAGGCCCGGCAGTAC
CGGCATAACCAAGCCTATGCCTACAGCATCCAGGGTGACGGTGCCGAGGATGACGATGAGCGCATTGTTA
GATTTCATACACGGTGCCTGACTGCGTTAGCAATTTAACTGTGATAAACTACCGCATTAAAGCTAATCGA
TGATAAGCTGTCAAACATGAGAATTAATTCATGTTCTTTCCTGCGTTATCCCCTGATTCTGTGGATAACG
CAGGAAAGAACATGTGAGCAAAAGGCCAGCAAAAGGCCAGGAACCGTAAAAAGGCCGCGTTGCTGGCGTT
TTTCCATAGGCTCCGCCCCCCTGACGAGCATCACAAAAATCGACGCTCAAGTCAGAGGTGGCGAAACCCG
ACAGGACTATAAAGATACCAGGCGTTTCCCCCTGGAAGCTCCCTCGTGCGCTCTCCTGTTCCGACCCTGC
CGCTTACCGGATACCTGTCCGCCTTTCTCCCTTCGGGAAGCGTGGCGCTTTCTCATAGCTCACGCTGTAG
GTATCTCAGTTCGGTGTAGGTCGTTCGCTCCAAGCTGGGCTGTGTGCACGAACCCCCCGTTCAGCCCGAC
CGCTGCGCCTTATCCGGTAACTATCGTCTTGAGTCCAACCCGGTAAGACACGACTTATCGCCACTGGCAG
CAGCCACTGGTAACAGGATTAGCAGAGCGAGGTATGTAGGCGGTGCTACAGAGTTCTTGAAGTGGTGGCC
TAACTACGGCTACACTAGAAGAACAGTATTTGGTATCTGCGCTCTGCTGAAGCCAGTTACCTTCGGAAAA
AGAGTTGGTAGCTCTTGATCCGGCAAACAAACCACCGCTGGTAGCGGTGGTTTTTTTGTTTGCAAGCAGC
AGATTACGCGCAGAAAAAAAGGATCTCAAGAAGATCCTTTGATCTTTTCTACGGGGTCTGACGCTCAGTG
GAACGACGCGTAACTCACGTTAAGGGATTTTGGTCATGGGTGGCTCGACCAGATATGGTCTCATGACGCA
ATCGCTACAACTTGCTCGGGCGTCAGGCCGTGGGCTTGACAGAGAACTGGTAGAAGGCGCTGAACAGTCT
CAAGAGCCTGTTTGCCACCCCCATTAGAGCGAGACCAGCTTTGGTCTAGAGGAGGCATGATGATATATTT
TTATCTTGTGCAATGTAACATCAGAGATTTTGAGACACGGGCCAGAGCTGCCAGGAAACAGCTATGACCA
TGTAATACGACTCACTATAGGGGATATTTTATTTTCTCCCAATCAGGCTTGATCCCCAGTAAGTCAAAAA
ATAGCTCGACATACTGTTCTTCCCCGATCAAGGGTTGGTTTGCGCATTCACAGTTCTCCGCAAGAATTGA
TTGGCTCCAATTCTTGGAGTGGTGAATCCGTTAGCGAGGTGCCGCCGGCTTCCATTCAGGTCGAGGTGGC
CCGGCTCCATGCACCGCGACGCAACGCGGGGAGGCAGACAAGGTATAGGGCGGCGCCTACAATCCATGCC
AACCCGTTCCATGTGCTCGCCGAGGCGGCATAAATCGCCGTGACGATCAGCGGTCCAATGATCGAAGTTA
GGCTGGTAAGAGCCGCGAGCGATCCTTGAAGCTGTCCCTGATGGTCGTCATCTACCTGCCTGGACAGCAT
GGCCTGCAACGCGGGCATCCCGATGCCGCCGGAAGCGAGAAGAATCATAATGGGGAAGGCCATCCAGCCT
CGCGTCGCGAACGCCAGCAAGACGTAGCCCAGCGCGTCGGCCGCCATGCCGGCGATAATGGCCTGCTTCT
CGCCGAAACGTTTGGTGGCGGGACCAGTGACGAAGGCTTGAGCGAGGGCGTGCAAGATTCCGAATACCGC
AAGCGACAGGCCGATCATCGTCGCGCTCCAGCGAAAGCGGTCCTCGCCGAAAATGACCCAGAGCGCTGCC
GGCACCTGTCCTACGAGTTGCATGATAAAGAAGACAGTCATAAGTGCGGCGACGATAGTCATGCCCCGCG
CCCACCGGAAGGAGCTGACTGGGTTGAAGGCTCTCAAGGGCATGGGTCGGCGCTCTCCCTTATGCGACTC
CTGCATTAGGAAGCAGCCCAGTAGTAGGTTGAGGCCGTTGAGCACCGCCGCCGCAAGGAATGGTGCATGT
AAGGAGATGGCGCCCAACAGTCCCCCGGCCACGGGGCCTGCCACCATACCCACGCCGAAACAAGCGCTCA
TGAGCCCGAAGTGGCGAGCCCGATCTTCCCCATCGGTGATGTCGGCGATATAGGCGCCAGCAACCGCACC
TGTGGCGCCGGTGATGCCGGCCACGATGCGTCCGGCGTAGAGAATCCA
