>Addgene plasmid #173403 | RVD-pT10 | depositor partial sequence | sequence record 336358 | RVD flanked by two Bsa I sites
GGTCTCGCTCTAATGGGGGTGGCAAACAGGCTCTTGAGACTGTTCAGCGCCTTCTACCAGTTCTCTGTCA
AGCCCACGGCCTGACGCCCGAGCAAGTTGTAGCGATTGCGTCATGAGACC
